Addgene plasmid #232930: KL094 - pTRE3G-Flag-Halo-CTCF_WT-BGHpA-CAGGS-rtta3G-rbgpA-Frt-PGK-EM7-PuroR-bpA-Frt TIGRE donor
Purpose: Vector to introduce a constitutive rtta3G cassette and a DOX-inducible Flag-Halo-mCTCF WT, targeting the mouse TIGRE acceptor locus. Use with Addgene #92144 sgRNA. Use puromycin selection.
Depositing lab: Danny Reinberg. Publication: CTCF-RNA interactions orchestrate cell-specific chromatin loop organization. Lucero K, Han S, Huang P, Qiu X, Mazzoni EO, Reinberg D. bioRxiv, March 19, 2025 10.1101/2025.03.19.643339.
Backbone
  Vector backbone: pEN366
  Backbone manufacturer: Benoit Bruneau (Addgene #156432)
  Vector type: Mammalian Expression, Mouse Targeting
  Selectable markers: Puromycin
Growth in bacteria
  Bacterial resistance: Ampicillin, 100 μg/mL
  Growth temperature: 37°C
  Growth strain: DH5alpha
  Copy number: Unknown
Gene/Insert
  Gene/Insert name: Flag-Halo-CTCF WT
  Species: M. musculus (mouse)
  Cloning method: Restriction Enzyme; 5′ cloning site NotI (not destroyed); 3′ cloning site PmeI (not destroyed)
  Sequencing primers: 5′ tttagtgaaccgtcagatc
How to cite: KL094 - pTRE3G-Flag-Halo-CTCF_WT-BGHpA-CAGGS-rtta3G-rbgpA-Frt-PGK-EM7-PuroR-bpA-Frt TIGRE donor was a gift from Danny Reinberg (Addgene plasmid # 232930 ; http://n2t.net/addgene:232930 ; RRID:Addgene_232930)
