[The description below was written by a language model from this plasmid's Addgene catalogue record and pLannotate feature annotations shown in this document.]
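Description:
KL094 is a 13.6 kb mouse gene-targeting donor plasmid built on the pEN366 backbone. It is designed to knock a doxycycline-inducible CTCF expression system into the mouse TIGRE safe-harbour acceptor locus by homology-directed repair, together with a separately supplied sgRNA plasmid. In bacteria it is propagated through a high-copy ColE1/pUC-type origin with ampicillin resistance (AmpR). The homology arms are not annotated as such, but the unannotated stretches flanking the cassettes, one of which contains a fragment matching mouse Hide1, are consistent with the TIGRE genomic arms.

The payload has three units. First, a TRE3G-type Tet-responsive promoter drives a fusion of a FLAG epitope, HaloTag, a TEV protease cleavage site and full-length wild-type mouse CTCF, terminated by a bGH polyadenylation signal. Second, in the opposite orientation, a CAGGS promoter (CMV enhancer with the chicken β-actin/rabbit β-globin chimeric intron) constitutively expresses the rtTA3G reverse Tet transactivator, ending in a rabbit β-globin poly(A). The transactivator binds the TRE promoter only in the presence of doxycycline, so both components of the Tet-On system are delivered in a single integration. Third, a selection cassette places PuroR under tandem PGK and EM7 promoters with a bGH poly(A). It is flanked by minimal FRT sites, so the marker can be excised by FLP recombinase once puromycin-resistant clones have been isolated.

The construct serves to generate mouse cell lines with inducible, single-locus expression of tagged wild-type CTCF. The FLAG tag allows detection or purification, and the HaloTag allows covalent ligand labelling. The associated work concerns CTCF–RNA interactions and chromatin loop organization.
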