Features (pLannotate 1.2.2; 40 found; start..end, strand, type, name):
    137..236     +  misc_feature   bom (fragment): basis of mobility region from pBR322
    242..395     -  CDS            lacZα (fragment): LacZα fragment of β-galactosidase; lacZ fragment
    676..789     +  CDS            Hide1 (fragment): HIDE1_MOUSE - Experimental evidence at protein level: Swiss-Prot protein existence level 1. From Mus musculus (Mouse).
   1380..1729    +  promoter       TRE3GV promoter: 3rd-generation Tet-responsive promoter that can be activated by binding of Tet-On® 3G, optimized for retroviral and lentiviral vectors
   1770..1801    +  misc_feature   MCS (fragment): pUC18/19 multiple cloning site
   1837..1861    +  CDS            3xFLAG (fragment): three tandem FLAG® epitope tags
   1868..2751    +  CDS            HaloTag® (fragment): modified bacterial dehalogenase that forms covalent bonds with chloroalkane derivatives
   2774..2794    +  CDS            TEV site: tobacco etch virus (TEV) protease recognition and cleavage site
   2810..5017    +  CDS            Ctcf: CTCF_MOUSE - Experimental evidence at protein level: Swiss-Prot protein existence level 1. Chromatin binding factor that binds to DNA sequence specific sites. Involved in transcriptional regulation by binding to chromatin insulators and preventing interaction between promoter and nearby enhancers and silencers. Acts as transcriptional repressor binding to promoters of vertebrate MYC gene and BAG1 gene. Also binds to the PLK and PIM1 promoters. Acts as a transcriptional activator of APP. Regulates APOA1/C3/A4/A5 gene cluster and controls MHC class II gene expression. Plays an essential role in
   5039..5263    +  polyA_signal   bGH poly(A) signal: bovine growth hormone polyadenylation signal
   5296..5431    -  rep_origin     SV40 ori: SV40 origin of replication
   5455..5477    -  promoter       SV40 promoter (fragment): SV40 enhancer and early promoter
   5484..5523    +  CDS            lacI (fragment): lac repressor; lacI; The lac repressor binds to the lac operator to inhibit transcription in E. coli. This inhibition can be relieved by adding lactose or isopropyl-β-D-thiogalactopyranoside (IPTG).
   5536..5557    +  protein_bind   CAP binding site: CAP binding activates transcription in the presence of cAMP. E. coli catabolite activator protein
   5572..5602    +  promoter       lac promoter: promoter for the E. coli lac operon
   5606..5628    +  protein_bind   lac operator (fragment): The lac repressor binds to the lac operator to inhibit transcription in E. coli. This inhibition can be relieved by adding lactose or isopropyl-β-D-thiogalactopyranoside (IPTG). lac repressor encoded by lacI
   6011..6066    -  polyA_signal   β-globin poly(A) signal: rabbit β-globin polyadenylation signal (Gil and Proudfoot, 1987)
   6137..6205    -  CDS            HBB (fragment): HBB_PONPY - Experimental evidence at transcript level: Swiss-Prot protein existence level 2. Involved in oxygen transport from the lung to the various peripheral tissues. From Pongo pygmaeus (Bornean orangutan).
   6219..6329    -  CDS            VP48: 3 tandem repeats of the minimal activation domain of herpes simplex virus VP16 (Cheng et al., 2013)
   6259..6956    -  CDS            rtTA3 (fragment): reverse tetracycline transactivator 3 activates expression from Tet-responsive promoters in the presence of doxycycline
   6966..6987    -  misc_feature   MCS (fragment): multiple cloning site
   6993..7082    -  CDS            HBB (fragment): HBB_LEPEU - Experimental evidence at protein level: Swiss-Prot protein existence level 1. Involved in oxygen transport from the lung to the various peripheral tissues. From Lepus europaeus (European hare).
   7080..8096    -  intron         chimeric intron: chimera between introns from chicken β-actin and rabbit β-globin
   8374..8677    -  enhancer       CMV enhancer: human cytomegalovirus immediate early enhancer
   8741..8774    +  protein_bind   FRT (minimal): supports FLP-mediated excision but not integration (Turan and Bode, 2011) FLP recombinase from the Saccharomyces cerevisiae 2μ plasmid
   8838..9214    +  promoter       PGK promoter (fragment): mouse phosphoglycerate kinase 1 promoter
   9207..9313    +  promoter       PGK promoter (fragment): mouse phosphoglycerate kinase 1 promoter
   9325..9372    +  promoter       EM7 promoter: synthetic bacterial promoter&nbsp
   9391..9990    +  CDS            PuroR: puromycin N-acetyltransferase; pac from Streptomyces alboniger; confers resistance to puromycin
  10028..10252   +  polyA_signal   bGH poly(A) signal: bovine growth hormone polyadenylation signal
  10256..10277   +  promoter       SV40 promoter (fragment): SV40 enhancer and early promoter
  10307..10340   +  protein_bind   FRT (minimal): supports FLP-mediated excision but not integration (Turan and Bode, 2011) FLP recombinase from the Saccharomyces cerevisiae 2μ plasmid
  11380..11402   -  protein_bind   lac operator (fragment): The lac repressor binds to the lac operator to inhibit transcription in E. coli. This inhibition can be relieved by adding lactose or isopropyl-β-D-thiogalactopyranoside (IPTG). lac repressor encoded by lacI
  11406..11436   -  promoter       lac promoter: promoter for the E. coli lac operon
  11451..11472   -  protein_bind   CAP binding site: CAP binding activates transcription in the presence of cAMP. E. coli catabolite activator protein
  11485..11577   -  CDS            lacI (fragment): lac repressor; lacI; The lac repressor binds to the lac operator to inhibit transcription in E. coli. This inhibition can be relieved by adding lactose or isopropyl-β-D-thiogalactopyranoside (IPTG).
  11760..12348   -  rep_origin     ori: high-copy-number ColE1/pMB1/pBR322/pUC origin of replication
  12519..13379   -  CDS            AmpR: β-lactamase; bla; confers resistance to ampicillin, carbenicillin, and related antibiotics
  13380..13484   -  promoter       AmpR promoter: bla
  13579..35      +  CDS            rop (fragment) (across the origin): Rop protein, which maintains plasmids at low copy number; rop
>Addgene plasmid #232930 | KL094 - pTRE3G-Flag-Halo-CTCF_WT-BGHpA-CAGGS-rtta3G-rbgpA-Frt-PGK-EM7-PuroR-bpA-Frt TIGRE donor | addgene full sequence | sequence record 466502 | Addgene NGS Result
TCGCGCGTTTCGGTGATGACGGTGAAAACCTCTGACACATGCAGCTCCCGGAGACGGTCACAGCTTGTCT
GTAAGCGGATGCCGGGAGCAGACAAGCCCGTCAGGGCGCGTCAGCGGGTGTTGGCGGGTGTCGGGGCTGG
CTTAACTATGCGGCATCAGAGCAGATTGTACTGAGAGTGCACCATATGCGGTGTGAAATACCGCACAGAT
GCGTAAGGAGAAAATACCGCATCAGGCGCCATTCGCCATTCAGGCTGCGCAACTGTTGGGAAGGGCGATC
GGTGCGGGCCTCTTCGCTATTACGCCAGCTGGCGAAAGGGGGATGTGCTGCAAGGCGATTAAGTTGGGTA
ACGCCAGGGTTTTCCCAGTCACGACGTTGTAAAACGACGGCCAGTATTTAAATACTGCCCCTAGGAGATG
GATACTAGCATTTGAAACTGAGGCTCATATGTGTTATCACTCAAAGTGAGGTCAGACTGCTAGGAAGTTA
GGGAAGTGGGATTTGAGCCACTGAAGGTCGGAATCTGAAATCTGGCGAGGTGGTAGGAAGAGGTAGGAAG
GTACCCAACAGCTTCGAACAGGAGGAACTCCCAGATCCTTACACCAAAAACCACTTAGGGTTTTTTGTTT
TGTTTTTGTTTTTTAAATTTCTTTTCTTTTCTTCCATGGGCAAAGAAAATGACTCAGGAAGACTCAGTGG
CAACCCTAGACTCAGGGCCTCGGAAGAGGCCCACCTCTGCATCATCCTCTCCGGAGCCCCCTGAGTTCAG
CACTTTCCGGGCCTGCCAGTGAGGCTGACGAATGAGGACCACTTTATCCAGTTCCTTCCCTCCCACTGCC
AGAGGCTGCACATCTGTCCAGAGACTTGGCAGTGGAGGTAGGGTGGGGGTGGGAATCAAGCCATAGCTTT
CTTAGGGAAGCACTGGCCAAAGGAAGGGGACTCCTAGAGTTGTAACCTTCCTCACAGAAGACAAGAAAAT
GAGTTGGGGTATCAGCCTCAGGCTAGACAGAGAGCCAGAACCTCTTCACAGATTCCCAGATCACCGGAGA
AGTCACTATTGAATCCGGACACCCAGTCAGGCACAAGAGGTCTACATTCTCTAACTCCTTTCCAGTGCTT
CCCCAACGGTCACTTACTTCCAGACTGCGTGTTTTATTTTTAGGAGAGATGTGTATATTTTTTGTTGCTG
TTGTTGTTTCTAGATAGGGTCTCACTGTGTAGCCCTGGCTTTTCTGGAACTCACTGTGTAGAGCAAGCCA
GCCTCAAACTCATAGATCCACCTGCCTCTGCCTCCAGATCGCTAGAATTAAAGTTACTGCCATAACACCT
AACATTTAAATCCTGCAGGGGGTATCACGAGGCCCTTTCGTCTTCACTCGAGTTTACTCCCTATCAGTGA
TAGAGAACGTATGAAGAGTTTACTCCCTATCAGTGATAGAGAACGTATGCAGACTTTACTCCCTATCAGT
GATAGAGAACGTATAAGGAGTTTACTCCCTATCAGTGATAGAGAACGTATGACCAGTTTACTCCCTATCA
GTGATAGAGAACGTATCTACAGTTTACTCCCTATCAGTGATAGAGAACGTATATCCAGTTTACTCCCTAT
CAGTGATAGAGAACGTATGTCGAGGTAGGCGTGTACGGTGGGCGCCTATAAAAGCAGAGCTCGTTTAGTG
AACCGTCAGATCGCCTGGAGCAATTCCACAACACTTTTGTCTTATACTTACGCGTCTGCAGGATATCAAG
CTTGCGGTACCGCGGCCCCGAATTCGAGCTCGGTACCCGGGGATCCTCTAGTCAGCTGACGCGTGCTAGC
GCGGCCGCGCCACCATGGACTACAAGGACGATGATGACAAGCCCGGGGAAATCGGTACTGGCTTTCCATT
CGACCCCCATTATGTGGAAGTCCTGGGCGAGCGCATGCACTACGTCGATGTTGGTCCGCGCGATGGCACC
CCTGTGCTGTTCCTGCACGGTAACCCGACCTCCTCCTACGTGTGGCGCAACATCATCCCGCATGTTGCAC
CGACCCATCGCTGCATTGCTCCAGACCTGATCGGTATGGGCAAATCCGACAAACCAGACCTGGGTTATTT
CTTCGACGACCACGTCCGCTTCATGGATGCCTTCATCGAAGCCCTGGGTCTGGAAGAGGTCGTCCTGGTC
ATTCACGACTGGGGCTCCGCTCTGGGTTTCCACTGGGCCAAGCGCAATCCAGAGCGCGTCAAAGGTATTG
CATTTATGGAGTTCATCCGCCCTATCCCGACCTGGGACGAATGGCCAGAATTTGCCCGCGAGACCTTCCA
GGCCTTCCGCACCACCGACGTCGGCCGCAAGCTGATCATCGATCAGAACGTTTTTATCGAGGGTACGCTG
CCGATGGGTGTCGTCCGCCCGCTGACTGAAGTCGAGATGGACCATTACCGCGAGCCGTTCCTGAATCCTG
TTGACCGCGAGCCACTGTGGCGCTTCCCAAACGAGCTGCCAATCGCCGGTGAGCCAGCGAACATCGTCGC
GCTGGTCGAAGAATACATGGACTGGCTGCACCAGTCCCCTGTCCCGAAGCTGCTGTTCTGGGGCACCCCA
GGCGTTCTGATCCCACCGGCCGAAGCCGCTCGCCTGGCCAAAAGCCTGCCTAACTGCAAGGCTGTGGACA
TCGGCCCGGGTCTGAATCTGCTGCAAGAAGACAACCCGGACCTGATCGGCAGCGAGATCGCGCGCTGGCT
GTCTACTCTGGAGATTTCCGGTCTTAAGGGGGGAGCAGGAGGCGAGGATCTGTACTTTCAGAGCGATAAC
GATGGATCCATGGAAGGTGAGGCGGTTGAAGCCATTGTGGAGGAGTCTGAAACTTTCATTAAAGGAAAAG
AAAGAAAGACTTACCAGAGACGCCGGGAAGGGGGCCAGGAAGAAGATGCTTGCCACCTGCCCCAGAACCA
GACAGATGGGGGTGAGGTGGTCCAGGATGTCAACAGCAGTGTACAGATGGTAATGATGGAACAGCTGGAT
CCTACCCTTCTCCAGATGAAGACTGAAGTCATGGAGGGTACAGTGGCTCCGGAAGCAGAGGCTGCAGTGG
ACGATACCCAGATCATAACCTTGCAGGTTGTAAATATGGAGGAACAGCCCATTAACATAGGAGAGCTTCA
GCTTGTCCAAGTACCTGTTCCTGTGACGGTACCTGTTGCTACTACTTCAGTAGAAGAACTTCAGGGGGCT
TATGAGAATGAAGTGTCTAAAGAGGGCCTTGCAGAAAGTGAACCGATGATATGTCACACCTTACCTTTGC
CTGAAGGATTTCAGGTGGTGAAAGTGGGGGCCAATGGAGAAGTGGAGACACTAGAGCAGGGCGAGCTTCC
TCCTCAGGAAGACTCTAGCTGGCAAAAAGACCCAGACTATCAGCCACCAGCCAAAAAAACAAAGAAAACC
AAAAAGAGCAAACTTCGTTACACAGAAGAGGGCAAAGACGTGGATGTGTCTGTGTATGATTTTGAGGAAG
AACAGCAGGAAGGACTGCTGTCTGAGGTTAATGCAGAGAAAGTAGTTGGTAATATGAAGCCTCCGAAGCC
AACAAAAATTAAAAAAAAAGGTGTAAAGAAAACATTCCAGTGTGAGCTTTGCAGTTACACATGTCCCCGG
CGTTCAAATTTGGATCGTCACATGAAAAGCCACACTGATGAGAGACCACACAAATGCCATCTGTGTGGCA
GAGCATTCAGAACAGTGACCCTCCTGAGGAATCATCTGAACACACACACAGGTACTCGTCCTCACAAGTG
CCCAGACTGCGATATGGCCTTTGTGACCAGTGGAGAATTGGTGCGGCATCGTCGTTATAAACACACTCAT
GAGAAACCATTTAAGTGTTCCATGTGTGATTATGCCAGTGTAGAAGTCAGCAAATTAAAACGACACATTC
GCTCTCATACTGGAGAGCGCCCGTTCCAGTGCAGTTTGTGCAGTTATGCCAGCAGGGACACATACAAGCT
GAAAAGGCATATGAGAACCCATTCAGGGGAAAAACCTTATGAATGTTATATTTGTCACGCTCGGTTTACC
CAGAGTGGTACCATGAAGATGCACATTTTACAGAAGCACACAGAAAATGTGGCCAAATTTCATTGTCCCC
ATTGTGACACTGTCATAGCCCGAAAAAGTGATTTGGGTGTCCACTTGCGAAAGCAGCATTCCTATATTGA
ACAGGGCAAAAAATGTCGCTACTGTGATGCTGTGTTTCATGAGCGATATGCTCTCATCCAGCATCAAAAA
TCACACAAAAATGAGAAGCGCTTCAAGTGTGACCAGTGTGATTATGCTTGTAGACAGGAGCGGCACATGA
TCATGCACAAGCGCACTCACACGGGGGAGAAGCCTTATGCCTGCAGCCACTGCGACAAGACCTTCCGCCA
GAAACAGCTCCTCGACATGCATTTCAAGCGCTATCATGATCCCAACTTTGTCCCTGCTGCCTTTGTCTGT
TCCAAGTGTGGGAAAACATTCACCCGCCGGAACACAATGGCAAGACATGCAGATAACTGTGCTGGTCCAG
ATGGCGTAGAGGGGGAAAATGGAGGGGAGACAAAGAAGAGCAAACGAGGAAGAAAAAGAAAGATGCGATC
TAAAAAAGAAGACTCCTCTGACAGTGAAGAAAATGCTGAGCCGGATCTCGATGACAATGAGGAGGAGGAG
GAGCCTGCTGTAGAAATTGAACCTGAGCCAGAGCCTCAGCCCCAGCCTCCGCCTCCACCTCAGCCTGTGG
CCCCGGCCCCCCCACCTGCCAAGAAGAGAAGGGGGCGACCTCCTGGAAGAACCAACCAGCCCAAACAGAA
CCAGCCAACAGCCATCATTCAGGTCGAAGATCAGAATACAGGTGCAATTGAGAACATTATAGTTGAAGTC
AAAAAGGAGCCAGATGCCGAGCCTGCGGAGGGGGAAGAAGAGGAGGCTCAGGCAGCCACCACAGACGCCC
CCAACGGAGACCTCACGCCTGAGATGATCCTCAGCATGATGGACCGGTGAGTTTAAACATAGCCTCGACT
GTGCCTTCTAGTTGCCAGCCATCTGTTGTTTGCCCCTCCCCCGTGCCTTCCTTGACCCTGGAAGGTGCCA
CTCCCACTGTCCTTTCCTAATAAAATGAGGAAATTGCATCGCATTGTCTGAGTAGGTGTCATTCTATTCT
GGGGGGTGGGGTGGGGCAGGACAGCAAGGGGGAGGATTGGGAAGACAATAGCAGGCATGCTGGGGATGCG
GTGGGCTCTATGGCTTCTGAGGCGGAAAGAACCTTAATTAACCTAGGCCTCCAAAAAAGCCTCCTCACTA
CTTCTGGAATAGCTCAGAGGCCGAGGCGGCCTCGGCCTCTGCATAAATAAAAAAAATTAGTCAGCCATGG
GGCGGAGAATGGGCGGAACTGGGCGGAGTTAGGGGCGGGATGGGCGGAGTTAGGGGCGGGACTATGGTTG
CTGACTAATTGAGATGCGGATCCGCTGGCACGACAGGTTTCCCGACTGGAAAGCGGGCAGTGAGCGCAAC
GCAATTAATGTGAGTTAGCTCACTCATTAGGCACCCCAGGCTTTACACTTTATGCTTCCGGCTCGTATGT
TGTGTGGAATTGTGAGCGGATAACAATTTCACACAGGAAACAGCTATGACCATGATTACGCCAAGCTTGG
GCTGCAGGTCGAGGGATCTCCATAAGAGAAGAGGGACAGCTATGACTGGGAGTAGTCAGGAGAGGAGGAA
AAATCTGGCTAGTAAAACATGTAAGGAAAATTTTAGGGATGTTAAAGAAAAAAATAACACAAAACAAAAT
ATAAAAAAAATCTAACCTCAAGTCAAGGCTTTTCTATGGAATAAGGAATGGACAGCAGGGGGCTGTTTCA
TATACTGATGACCTCTTTATAGCCAACCTTTGTTCATGGCAGCCAGCATATGGGCATATGTTGCCAAACT
CTAAACCAAATACTCATTCTGATGTTTTAAATGATTTGCCCTCCCATATGTCCTTCCGAGTGAGAGACAC
AAAAAATTCCAACACACTATTGCAATGAAAATAAATTTCCTTTATTAGCCAGAAGTCAGATGCTCAAGGG
GCTTCATGATGTCCCCATAATTTTTGGCAGAGGGAAAAAGATCTCAGTGGTATTTGTGAGCCAGGGCATT
GGCCACACCAGCCACCACCTTCTGATAGGCAGCCTGCACCTGAGGCCGCTTACCCGGGGAGCATGTCAAG
GTCAAAATCGTCAAGAGCGTCAGCAGGCAGCATATCAAGGTCAAAGTCGTCAAGGGCATCGGCTGGGAGC
ATGTCTAAGTCAAAATCGTCAAGGGCGTCGGTCGGCCCGCCGCTTTCGCACTTTAGCTGTTTCTCCAGGC
CACATATGATTAGTTCCAGGCCGAAAAGGAAGGCAGGTTCGGCTCCCTGCCGGTCGAACAGCTCAATTGC
TTGTTTCAGAAGTGGGGGCATAGAATCGGTGGTAGGTGTCTCTCTTTCCTCTTTTGCTACTTGATGCTCC
TGTTCCTCCAATACGCAGCCCAGTGTAAAGTGGCCCACGGCGGACAGAGCGTACAGTGCGTTCTCCAGGG
AGAAGCCTTGCTGACACAGGAACGCGAGCTGATTTTCCAGGGTTTCGTACTGTTTCTCTGTTGGGCGGGT
GCCGAGATGCACTTTAGCCCCGTCGCGATGTGAGAGGAGAGCACAGCGGTATGACTTGGCGTTGTTCCGC
AGAAAGTCTTGCCATGACTCGCCTTCCAGGGGGCAGGAGTGGGTATGATGCCTGTCCAGCATCTCGATTG
GCAGGGCATCGAGCAGGGCCCGCTTGTTCTTCACGTGCCAGTACAGGGTAGGCTGCTCAACTCCCAGCTT
TTGAGCGAGTTTCCTTGTCGTCAGGCCTTCGATACCGACTCCATTGAGTAATTCCAGAGCAGAGTTTATG
ACTTTGCCCTTGTCCAGTCTAGACATGGTGGCGGCGGATCCCGGGCCCGCGGTACCGCAAGCTTGATATC
CTGCAGACGCGTGAGAATTCTCGAGGAATTCTTTGCCAAAATGATGAGACAGCACAATAACCAGCACGTT
GCCCAGGAGCTGTAGGAAAAAGAAGAAGGCATGAACATGGTTAGCAGAGGCTCTAGAGCCGCCGGTCACA
CGCCAGAAGCCGAACCCCGCCCTGCCCCGTCCCCCCCGAAGGCAGCCGTCCCCCCGCGGACAGCCCCGAG
GCTGGAGAGGGAGAAGGGGACGGCGGCGCGGCGACGCACGAAGGCCCTCCCCGCCCATTTCCTTCCTGCC
GGCGCCGCACCGCTTCGCCCCGCGCCCGCTAGAGGGGGTGCGGCGGCGCCTCCCAGATTTCGGCTCCGCA
CAGATTTGGGACAAAGGAAGTCCCTGCGCCCTCTCGCACGATTACCATAAAAGGCAATGGCTGCGGCTCG
CCGCGCCTCGACAGCCGCCGGCGCTCCGGGGGCCGCCGCGCCCCYCCCCCGAGCCCYCCCCGGCCCGMGG
CGGCCCCGCCCCGCCCGGCACCCCCACCTGCCGCCACCCCCCGCCCGGCACGGCGAGCCCCGCGCCACGC
CCCGTACGGAGCCCCGCACCCGAAGCCGGGCCGTGCTCAGCAACTCGGGGAGGGGGGTGCAGGGGGGGTT
GCAGCCCGACCGACGCGCCCACACCCCCTGCTCACCCCCCCACGCACACACCCCGCACGCAGCCTTTGTT
CCCCTCGCAGCCCCCCCCGCACCGCGGGGCACCGCCCCCGGCCGCGCTCCCCTCGCGCACACTGCGGAGC
GCACAAAGCCCCGCGCCGCGCCCGCAGCGCTCACAGCCGCCGGGCAGCGCGGAGCCGCACGCGGCGCTCC
CCACGCACACACACACGCACGCACCCCCCGAGCCGCTCCCCCCGCACAAAGGGCCCTCCCGGAGCCCCTC
AAGGCTTTCACGCAGCCACAGAAAAGAAACAAGCCGTCATTAAACCAAGCGCTAATTACAGCCCGGAGGA
GAAGGGCCGTCCCGCCCGCTCACCTGTGGGAGTAACGCGGTCAGTCAGAGCCGGGGCGGGCGGCGCGAGG
CGGCGGCGGAGCGGGGCACGGGGCGAAGGCAGCGCGCAGCGACTCCCGCCCGCCGCGCGCTTCGCTTTTT
ATAGGGCCGCCGCCGCCGCCGCCTCGCCATAAAAGGAAACTTTCGGAGCGCGCCGCTCTGATTGGCTGCC
GCCGCMCCYCYCCSCCYCSCCCCSCCCCCCCCCCCSCCCCCCCCCCCCCCCCCYGGCGCGCSCCCCCCCC
CCCCCCGCCCCCATCGCTGCACAAAATAATTAAAAAATAAATAAATACAAAATTGGGGGTGGGGAGGGGG
GGGAGATGGGGAGAGTGAAGCAGAACGTGGGGCTCACCTCGACCATGGTAATAGCGATGACTAATACGTA
GATGTACTGCCAAGTAGGAAAGTCCCATAAGGTCATGTACTGGGCATAATGCCAGGCGGGCCATTTACCG
TCATTGACGTCAATAGGGGGCGTACTTGGCATATGATACACTTGATGTACTGCCAAGTGGGCAGTTTACC
GTAAATACTCCACCCATTGACGTCAATGGAAAGTCCCTATTGGCGTTACTATGGGAACATACGTCATTAT
TGACGTCAATGGGCGGGGGTCGTTGGGCGGTCAGCCAGGCGGGCCATTTACCGTAAGTTATGTAACGCGG
AACTCCATATATGGGCTATGAACTAATGACCCCGTAATTGATTACTATTAATAACTAGTCGAAGTTCCTA
TTCTCTAGAAAGTATAGGAACTTCAGGTCTGAAGAGGAGTTTACGTCCAGCCAAGCTAGCTTGGCTGCAG
GTCGTCGAAATTCTACCGGGTAGGGGAGGCGCTTTTCCCAAGGCAGTCTGGAGCATGCGCTTTAGCAGCC
CCGCTGGGCACTTGGCGCTACACAAGTGGCCTCTGGCCTCGCACACATTCCACATCCACCGGTAGGCGCC
AACCGGCTCCGTTCTTTGGTGGCCCCTTCGCGCCACCTTCTACTCCTCCCCTAGTCAGGAAGTTCCCCCC
CGCCCCGCAGCTCGCGTCGTGCAGGACGTGACAAATGGAAGTAGCACGTCTCACTAGTCTCGTGCAGATG
GACAGCACCGCTGAGCAATGGAAGCGGGTAGGCCTTTGGGGCAGCGGCCAATAGCAGCTTTGCTCCTTCG
CTTTCTGGGCTCAGAGGCTGGGAAGGGGTGGGTCCGGGGGCGGGGCGGGCGCCCGAAGGTCCTCCGGAGG
CCCGGCATTCTGCACGCTTCAAAAGCGCACGTCTGCCGCGCTGTTCTCCTCTTCCTCATCTCCGGGCCTT
TCGACCTGCAGCCTGTTGACAATTAATCATCGGCATAGTATATCGGCATAGTATAATACGACAAGGTGAG
GAACTAAACCATGACCGAGTACAAGCCCACGGTGCGCCTCGCCACCCGCGACGACGTCCCCAGGGCCGTA
CGCACCCTCGCCGCCGCGTTCGCCGACTACCCCGCCACGCGCCACACCGTCGATCCGGACCGCCACATCG
AGCGGGTCACCGAGCTGCAAGAACTCTTCCTCACGCGCGTCGGGCTCGACATCGGCAAGGTGTGGGTCGC
GGACGACGGCGCCGCGGTGGCGGTCTGGACCACGCCGGAGAGCGTCGAAGCGGGGGCGGTGTTCGCCGAG
ATCGGCCCGCGCATGGCCGAGTTGAGCGGTTCCCGGCTGGCCGCGCAGCAACAGATGGAAGGCCTCCTGG
CGCCGCACCGGCCCAAGGAGCCCGCGTGGTTCCTGGCCACCGTCGGCGTCTCGCCCGACCACCAGGGCAA
GGGTCTGGGCAGCGCCGTCGTGCTCCCCGGAGTGGAGGCGGCCGAGCGCGCCGGGGTGCCCGCCTTCCTG
GAGACCTCCGCGCCCCGCAACCTCCCCTTCTACGAGCGGCTCGGCTTCACCGTCACCGCCGACGTCGAGG
TGCCCGAAGGACCGCGCACCTGGTGCATGACCCGCAAGCCCGGTGCCTGAGGGGATCAATTCTCTAGAGC
TCGCTGATCAGCCTCGACTGTGCCTTCTAGTTGCCAGCCATCTGTTGTTTGCCCCTCCCCCGTGCCTTCC
TTGACCCTGGAAGGTGCCACTCCCACTGTCCTTTCCTAATAAAATGAGGAAATTGCATCGCATTGTCTGA
GTAGGTGTCATTCTATTCTGGGGGGTGGGGTGGGGCAGGACAGCAAGGGGGAGGATTGGGAAGACAATAG
CAGGCATGCTGGGGATGCGGTGGGCTCTATGGCTTCTGAGGCGGAAAGAACCAGCTGGGGCTCGACTAGA
GCTTGCGGAACCCTTCGAAGTTCCTATTCTCTAGAAAGTATAGGAACTTCGGCGCGCCATTTAAATTTTG
GGATGTTTTCTGTTTGTTTTGAGATAGGGTTTTTCAGTGTAGTCCTGGCTGTCCTAGAACTCACTCTGTA
GACCAGGCTGGCCTGGAACTCAAGGACTGCCAGCCTCTGCCTCCTGAGCATCGGGATTAAAGGTGTGTGC
CACCACTGCCCAGCAGAGTGCGTTTTTACTCTTCACTTTGTGGGTCCTGGCTGCCTGAGATTGTGTGCTT
GCACCATTAGATGGGAGGGATGACTTGGGAAAGGGTTGAGTCTTTTGTGAGTCTTGCGGAGGCCCAGGAG
GGGGTACGTAAATTAGAGTTCTAAGAGGCCCAGCAAAAGTGAACAAGTGACTGGCCACTGTGAGTTCACT
GGGGGACCTGAGAGTTAACTAGTGAAAAGGAGAGGTCCTAGTGGAGAAGCTAAAGAATTAAAGTTACTGC
CTTGAAGTTCTTTGTGAAGGCCAAGCTCTGGAGCGCGGCTTGAAAAGCCTTTATCCCAGAGCAGCATGGG
AAGGGGCCCCAGCTGGGTGCGAGCCTGCAAACCAGAGCACACCTATCACAGGGCCTTTTCTTACCAGTGG
GACGGGATCAAGGCGGAGCTTACCTGGGAACGTACAGGGCGGAACCTTAACTTGGGGGCGTGGCCGAATC
ACCTGGGTTTGGAAACGGTTCTTGTCTTTCCTCAAGCTCAGGAGAGGTTGTTTGCAGGACACTGGCCCGG
AGGGGCCCGAACTCTCCGAGGGAGGGTTTCGTGGATCAGAACACCGTCCCTTGACAAAAAGATGCAGAGC
ACCGTCTGCATTCTGCTAGTAACCGTCCCTCCTGGGGGCGGAGCCAGCCCTCCTCCGGGTGTATAAAGTA
GCTGAGCGCCTCCTTCTGACAAACGCCTCACCCCCAAGAGTACTGGGGGAGTACGCAGCACGCCAGCCTA
GGGGCGGAGCTCAGCCCTGGAGGAGGCGTTTCTTCTTAGTTCTCCGACTCACGCCTCTCCACTTTTCATT
TAAATGGCGTAATCATGGTCATAGCTGTTTCCTGTGTGAAATTGTTATCCGCTCACAATTCCACACAACA
TACGAGCCGGAAGCATAAAGTGTAAAGCCTGGGGTGCCTAATGAGTGAGCTAACTCACATTAATTGCGTT
GCGCTCACTGCCCGCTTTCCAGTCGGGAAACCTGTCGTGCCAGCTGCATTAATGAATCGGCCAACGCGCG
GGGAGAGGCGGTTTGCGTATTGGGCGCTCTTCCGCTTCCTCGCTCACTGACTCGCTGCGCTCGGTCGTTC
GGCTGCGGCGAGCGGTATCAGCTCACTCAAAGGCGGTAATACGGTTATCCACAGAATCAGGGGATAACGC
AGGAAAGAACATGTGAGCAAAAGGCCAGCAAAAGGCCAGGAACCGTAAAAAGGCCGCGTTGCTGGCGTTT
TTCCATAGGCTCCGCCCCCCTGACGAGCATCACAAAAATCGACGCTCAAGTCAGAGGTGGCGAAACCCGA
CAGGACTATAAAGATACCAGGCGTTTCCCCCTGGAAGCTCCCTCGTGCGCTCTCCTGTTCCGACCCTGCC
GCTTACCGGATACCTGTCCGCCTTTCTCCCTTCGGGAAGCGTGGCGCTTTCTCATAGCTCACGCTGTAGG
TATCTCAGTTCGGTGTAGGTCGTTCGCTCCAAGCTGGGCTGTGTGCACGAACCCCCCGTTCAGCCCGACC
GCTGCGCCTTATCCGGTAACTATCGTCTTGAGTCCAACCCGGTAAGACACGACTTATCGCCACTGGCAGC
AGCCACTGGTAACAGGATTAGCAGAGCGAGGTATGTAGGCGGTGCTACAGAGTTCTTGAAGTGGTGGCCT
AACTACGGCTACACTAGAAGAACAGTATTTGGTATCTGCGCTCTGCTGAAGCCAGTTACCTTCGGAAAAA
GAGTTGGTAGCTCTTGATCCGGCAAACAAACCACCGCTGGTAGCGGTGGTTTTTTTGTTTGCAAGCAGCA
GATTACGCGCAGAAAAAAAGGATCTCAAGAAGATCCTTTGATCTTTTCTACGGGGTCTGACGCTCAGTGG
AACGAAAACTCACGTTAAGGGATTTTGGTCATGAGATTATCAAAAAGGATCTTCACCTAGATCCTTTTAA
ATTAAAAATGAAGTTTTAAATCAATCTAAAGTATATATGAGTAAACTTGGTCTGACAGTTACCAATGCTT
AATCAGTGAGGCACCTATCTCAGCGATCTGTCTATTTCGTTCATCCATAGTTGCCTGACTCCCCGTCGTG
TAGATAACTACGATACGGGAGGGCTTACCATCTGGCCCCAGTGCTGCAATGATACCGCGAGACCCACGCT
CACCGGCTCCAGATTTATCAGCAATAAACCAGCCAGCCGGAAGGGCCGAGCGCAGAAGTGGTCCTGCAAC
TTTATCCGCCTCCATCCAGTCTATTAATTGTTGCCGGGAAGCTAGAGTAAGTAGTTCGCCAGTTAATAGT
TTGCGCAACGTTGTTGCCATTGCTACAGGCATCGTGGTGTCACGCTCGTCGTTTGGTATGGCTTCATTCA
GCTCCGGTTCCCAACGATCAAGGCGAGTTACATGATCCCCCATGTTGTGCAAAAAAGCGGTTAGCTCCTT
CGGTCCTCCGATCGTTGTCAGAAGTAAGTTGGCCGCAGTGTTATCACTCATGGTTATGGCAGCACTGCAT
AATTCTCTTACTGTCATGCCATCCGTAAGATGCTTTTCTGTGACTGGTGAGTACTCAACCAAGTCATTCT
GAGAATAGTGTATGCGGCGACCGAGTTGCTCTTGCCCGGCGTCAATACGGGATAATACCGCGCCACATAG
CAGAACTTTAAAAGTGCTCATCATTGGAAAACGTTCTTCGGGGCGAAAACTCTCAAGGATCTTACCGCTG
TTGAGATCCAGTTCGATGTAACCCACTCGTGCACCCAACTGATCTTCAGCATCTTTTACTTTCACCAGCG
TTTCTGGGTGAGCAAAAACAGGAAGGCAAAATGCCGCAAAAAAGGGAATAAGGGCGACACGGAAATGTTG
AATACTCATACTCTTCCTTTTTCAATATTATTGAAGCATTTATCAGGGTTATTGTCTCATGAGCGGATAC
ATATTTGAATGTATTTAGAAAAATAAACAAATAGGGGTTCCGCGCACATTTCCCCGAAAAGTGCCACCTG
ACGTCTAAGAAACCATTATTATCATGACATTAACCTATAAAAATAGGCGTATCACGAGGCCCTTTCGTC
